Addgene plasmid #233190: pMXs-mNgn2-x3FLAG
Purpose: Retroviral expression of tagged mNgn2x3FLAG
Depositing lab: Kate Galloway. Depositing organization: Massachusetts Institute of Technology. Publication: Compact transcription factor cassettes generate functional, engraftable motor neurons by direct conversion. Wang NB, Adewumi HO, Lende-Dorn BA, Beitz AM, O'Shea TM, Galloway KE. Cell Syst. 2025 Mar 10:101206. doi: 10.1016/j.cels.2025.101206. PubMed 40086435.
Backbone
  Vector backbone: pMXs-gw
  Vector type: Mammalian Expression, Retroviral
Growth in bacteria
  Bacterial resistance: Ampicillin, 100 μg/mL
  Growth temperature: 30°C
  Growth strain: NEB Stable
  Copy number: High Copy
Gene/Insert
  Gene/Insert name: mNgn2
  Species: M. musculus (mouse)
  Entrez Gene: Neurog2 (a.k.a. Atoh4, Math4A, bHLHa8, ngn-2, ngn2)
  Tag / fusion protein: x3FLAG (C terminal on insert)
  Cloning method: Gateway Cloning
Terms and licenses: Academic/Nonprofit Terms; Industry Terms: Not Available to Industry
How to cite: pMXs-mNgn2-x3FLAG was a gift from Kate Galloway (Addgene plasmid # 233190 ; http://n2t.net/addgene:233190 ; RRID:Addgene_233190)
