[The description below was written by a language model from this plasmid's Addgene catalogue record and pLannotate feature annotations shown in this document.]
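Description:
pMXs-mNgn2-x3FLAG is a Moloney murine leukemia virus-based retroviral expression vector, built on the Gateway-adapted pMXs-gw backbone, for delivering a tagged mouse Neurogenin-2 (Neurog2, also called Ngn2/Atoh4) into mammalian cells. The 6.2 kb plasmid is propagated in E. coli through a high-copy ColE1/pUC-type origin and selected with ampicillin through the β-lactamase gene and its native promoter. A recombination-tolerant strain is recorded for growth, which is usual for plasmids carrying repeated LTRs.

The viral portion begins with a full-length MMLV 5' LTR, followed by the Ψ packaging signal (with a short MESV Ψ-like fragment), a truncated gag lacking its start codon, and a pol-derived region containing the splice acceptor. These elements support packaging of the genomic RNA and expression of the downstream insert. No separate internal promoter is annotated, so transcription of the insert is presumably driven by the 5' LTR, as in other pMXs vectors. The Neurog2 coding sequence sits between attB1 and attB2 sites left by Gateway recombination. It carries a C-terminal 3xFLAG epitope, which the automated annotation detects only as a fragment, allowing detection of the protein by anti-FLAG antibodies. A WPRE follows the insert to enhance transcript stability and expression, and the 3' MMLV LTR closes the provirus. A short piece of this region is annotated as resembling a ΔU3 LTR, but a largely intact LTR is also called, so the record does not clearly indicate a self-inactivating design.

Neurog2 is a bHLH transcription factor that binds E-box motifs and promotes neuronal differentiation. The associated work concerns transcription factor cassettes for direct conversion of cells into motor neurons, which fits use of this construct to produce retrovirus for stable expression of a trackable Ngn2 in such reprogramming experiments. Packaging functions must be supplied in trans.
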