Features (pLannotate 1.2.2; 17 found; start..end, strand, type, name):
    198..216     -  misc_feature   MCS (fragment): pBluescript multiple cloning site
    222..246     +  protein_bind   attB1: mutant version of attB; recombination site for the Gateway® BP reaction BP Clonase™
    295..1083    +  CDS            Neurog2: NGN2_MOUSE - Also known as Ath4a, Atoh4, Ngn2. Experimental evidence at protein level: Swiss-Prot protein existence level 1. Transcriptional regulator. Involved in neuronal differentiation. Activates transcription by binding to the E box (5'- CANNTG-3'). From Mus musculus (Mouse).
   1135..1158    +  CDS            3xFLAG (fragment): three tandem FLAG® epitope tags
   1175..1199    -  protein_bind   attB2: mutant version of attB; recombination site for the Gateway® BP reaction BP Clonase™
   1216..1804    +  misc_feature   WPRE: woodchuck hepatitis virus posttranscriptional regulatory element
   1862..1983    +  LTR            3' LTR (ΔU3) (fragment): self-inactivating 3' long terminal repeat (LTR) from Moloney murine leukemia virus
   1984..2453    +  LTR            LTR: long terminal repeat from Moloney murine leukemia virus
   2519..2571    -  CDS            lacI (fragment): lac repressor; lacI; The lac repressor binds to the lac operator to inhibit transcription in E. coli. This inhibition can be relieved by adding lactose or isopropyl-β-D-thiogalactopyranoside (IPTG).
   2754..3342    -  rep_origin     ori: high-copy-number ColE1/pMB1/pBR322/pUC origin of replication
   3506..4366    -  CDS            AmpR: β-lactamase; bla; confers resistance to ampicillin, carbenicillin, and related antibiotics
   4367..4471    -  promoter       AmpR promoter: bla
   4501..5094    +  LTR            LTR: long terminal repeat from Moloney murine leukemia virus
   5157..5356    +  misc_feature   MMLV Ψ: packaging signal of Moloney murine leukemia virus (MMLV)
   5408..5496    +  misc_feature   MESV Ψ (fragment): packaging signal of murine embryonic stem cell virus
   5573..5989    +  CDS            gag (truncated): truncated Moloney murine leukemia virus (MMLV) gag gene lacking the start codon
   5999..179     +  misc_feature   pol region (across the origin): Moloney murine leukemia virus (MMLV) pol region containing the splice acceptor site
>Addgene plasmid #233190 | pMXs-mNgn2-x3FLAG | addgene full sequence | sequence record 462995 | Addgene NGS Result
TCGGCGACACAGTGTGGGTCCGCCGACACCAGACTAAGAACCTAGAACCTCGCTGGAAAGGACCTTACAC
AGTCCTGCTGACCACCCCCACCGCCCTCAAAGTAGACGGCATCGCAGCTTGGATACACGCCGCCCACGTG
AAGGCTGCCGACCCCGGGGGTGGACCATCCTCTAGACTGCCGGATCTAGCTAGTTAATCGACGGTATCGA
TAAGCTATCAAACAAGTTTGTACAAAAAAGCAGGCTCCACCATGGGAACCAATTCAGTCGACTGGATCCG
GTACTACTGCCACCATGTTCGTCAAATCTGAGACTCTGGAGTTGAAGGAGGAAGAGGAGGTACTGATGCT
GCTGGGCTCGGCTTCCCCGGCCTCGGCGACCCTGACCCCGATGTCCTCCAGCGCGGACGAGGAGGAGGAC
GAGGAGCTGCGCCGGCCGGGCTCCGCGCGTGGGCAGCGTGGAGCGGAAGCCGGGCAGGGGGTGCAGGGCA
GTCCGGCGTCGGGTGCCGGGGGTTGCCGGCCAGGGCGGCTGCTGGGCCTGATGCACGAGTGCAAGCGTCG
CCCGTCGCGCTCACGGGCCGTCTCCCGAGGTGCCAAGACGGCGGAGACGGTGCAGCGCATCAAGAAGACC
CGCAGGCTCAAGGCCAACAACCGCGAGCGCAACCGCATGCACAACCTAAACGCCGCGCTGGACGCGCTGC
GCGAGGTGCTGCCCACCTTCCCCGAGGATGCCAAGCTCACGAAGATCGAGACGCTGCGCTTCGCCCACAA
TTACATCTGGGCGCTCACCGAGACTCTGCGCCTGGCGGACCACTGCGCCGGCGCCGGTGGCCTCCAGGGG
GCGCTCTTCACGGAGGCGGTGCTCCTGAGCCCGGGAGCTGCGCTCGGCGCCAGCGGGGACAGCCCTTCTC
CACCTTCCTCCTGGAGCTGCACCAACAGCCCGGCGTCATCCTCCAACTCCACGTCCCCATACAGCTGCAC
TTTATCGCCCGCTAGCCCCGGGTCAGACGTGGACTACTGGCAGCCCCCACCTCCGGAGAAGCATCGTTAT
GCGCCTCACCTGCCCCTCGCCAGGGACTGTATCGGAAGCGGTGATTATAAGGATCACGATGGCGACTACA
AGGACCACGATATTGACTACAAAGACGATGACGATAAATGACGCTGATATCTAGACCCAGCTTTCTTGTA
CAAAGTGGTTCGATAGCTTATCGATAATCAACCTCTGGATTACAAAATTTGTGAAAGATTGACTGGTATT
CTTAACTATGTTGCTCCTTTTACGCTATGTGGATACGCTGCTTTAATGCCTTTGTATCATGCTATTGCTT
CCCGTATGGCTTTCATTTTCTCCTCCTTGTATAAATCCTGGTTGCTGTCTCTTTATGAGGAGTTGTGGCC
CGTTGTCAGGCAACGTGGCGTGGTGTGCACTGTGTTTGCTGACGCAACCCCCACTGGTTGGGGCATTGCC
ACCACCTGTCAGCTCCTTTCCGGGACTTTCGCTTTCCCCCTCCCTATTGCCACGGCGGAACTCATCGCCG
CCTGCCTTGCCCGCTGCTGGACAGGGGCTCGGCTGTTGGGCACTGACAATTCCGTGGTGTTGTCGGGGAA
ATCATCGTCCTTTCCTTGGCTGCTCGCCTGTGTTGCCACCTGGATTCTGCGCGGGACGTCCTTCTGCTAC
GTCCCTTCGGCCCTCAATCCAGCGGACCTTCCTTCCCGCGGCCTGCTGCCGGCTCTGCGGCCTCTTCCGC
GTCTTCGCCTTCGCCCTCAGACGAGTCGGATCTCCCTTTGGGCCGCCTCCCCGCATCGATACCGTCGACG
ATAAAATAAAAGATTTTATTTAGTCTCCAGAAAAAGGGGGGAATGAAAGACCCCACCTGTAGGTTTGGCA
AGCTAGCTTAAGTAACGCCATTTTGCAAGGCATGGAAAAATACATAACTGAGAATAGAGAAGTTCAGATC
AAGGTCAGGAACAGATGGAACAGCTGAATATGGGCCAAACAGGATATCTGTGGTAAGCAGTTCCTGCCCC
GGCTCAGGGCCAAGAACAGATGGAACAGCTGAATATGGGCCAAACAGGATATCTGTGGTAAGCAGTTCCT
GCCCCGGCTCAGGGCCAAGAACAGATGGTCCCCAGATGCGGTCCAGCCCTCAGCAGTTTCTAGAGAACCA
TCAGATGTTTCCAGGGTGCCCCAAGGACCTGAAATGACCCTGTGCCTTATTTGAACTAACCAATCAGTTC
GCTTCTCGCTTCTGTTCGCGCGCTTCTGCTCCCCGAGCTCAATAAAAGAGCCCACAACCCCTCACTCGGG
GCGCCAGTCCTCCGATTGACTGAGTCGCCCGGGTACCCGTGTATCCAATAAACCCTCTTGCAGTTGCATC
CGACTTGTGGTCTCGCTGTTCCTTGGGAGGGTCTCCTCTGAGTGATTGACTACCCGTCAGCGGGGGTCTT
TCACATGCAGCATGTATCAAAATTAATTTGGTTTTTTTTCTTAAGTATTTACATTAAATGGCCATAGTTG
CATTAATGAATCGGCCAACGCGCGGGGAGAGGCGGTTTGCGTATTGGGCGCTCTTCCGCTTCCTCGCTCA
CTGACTCGCTGCGCTCGGTCGTTCGGCTGCGGCGAGCGGTATCAGCTCACTCAAAGGCGGTAATACGGTT
ATCCACAGAATCAGGGGATAACGCAGGAAAGAACATGTGAGCAAAAGGCCAGCAAAAGGCCAGGAACCGT
AAAAAGGCCGCGTTGCTGGCGTTTTTCCATAGGCTCCGCCCCCCTGACGAGCATCACAAAAATCGACGCT
CAAGTCAGAGGTGGCGAAACCCGACAGGACTATAAAGATACCAGGCGTTTCCCCCTGGAAGCTCCCTCGT
GCGCTCTCCTGTTCCGACCCTGCCGCTTACCGGATACCTGTCCGCCTTTCTCCCTTCGGGAAGCGTGGCG
CTTTCTCATAGCTCACGCTGTAGGTATCTCAGTTCGGTGTAGGTCGTTCGCTCCAAGCTGGGCTGTGTGC
ACGAACCCCCCGTTCAGCCCGACCGCTGCGCCTTATCCGGTAACTATCGTCTTGAGTCCAACCCGGTAAG
ACACGACTTATCGCCACTGGCAGCAGCCACTGGTAACAGGATTAGCAGAGCGAGGTATGTAGGCGGTGCT
ACAGAGTTCTTGAAGTGGTGGCCTAACTACGGCTACACTAGAAGAACAGTATTTGGTATCTGCGCTCTGC
TGAAGCCAGTTACCTTCGGAAAAAGAGTTGGTAGCTCTTGATCCGGCAAACAAACCACCGCTGGTAGCGG
TGGTTTTTTTGTTTGCAAGCAGCAGATTACGCGCAGAAAAAAAGGATCTCAAGAAGATCCTTTGATCTTT
TCTACGGGGTCTGACGCTCAGTGGAACGAAAACTCACGTTAAGGGATTTTGGTCATGAGATTATCAAAAA
GGATCTTCACCTAGATCCTTTTGCGGCCGGCCGCAAATCAATCTAAAGTATATATGAGTAAACTTGGTCT
GACAGTTACCAATGCTTAATCAGTGAGGCACCTATCTCAGCGATCTGTCTATTTCGTTCATCCATAGTTG
CCTGACTCCCCGTCGTGTAGATAACTACGATACGGGAGGGCTTACCATCTGGCCCCAGTGCTGCAATGAT
ACCGCGAGACCCACGCTCACCGGCTCCAGATTTATCAGCAATAAACCAGCCAGCCGGAAGGGCCGAGCGC
AGAAGTGGTCCTGCAACTTTATCCGCCTCCATCCAGTCTATTAATTGTTGCCGGGAAGCTAGAGTAAGTA
GTTCGCCAGTTAATAGTTTGCGCAACGTTGTTGCCATTGCTACAGGCATCGTGGTGTCACGCTCGTCGTT
TGGTATGGCTTCATTCAGCTCCGGTTCCCAACGATCAAGGCGAGTTACATGATCCCCCATGTTGTGCAAA
AAAGCGGTTAGCTCCTTCGGTCCTCCGATCGTTGTCAGAAGTAAGTTGGCCGCAGTGTTATCACTCATGG
TTATGGCAGCACTGCATAATTCTCTTACTGTCATGCCATCCGTAAGATGCTTTTCTGTGACTGGTGAGTA
CTCAACCAAGTCATTCTGAGAATAGTGTATGCGGCGACCGAGTTGCTCTTGCCCGGCGTCAATACGGGAT
AATACCGCGCCACATAGCAGAACTTTAAAAGTGCTCATCATTGGAAAACGTTCTTCGGGGCGAAAACTCT
CAAGGATCTTACCGCTGTTGAGATCCAGTTCGATGTAACCCACTCGTGCACCCAACTGATCTTCAGCATC
TTTTACTTTCACCAGCGTTTCTGGGTGAGCAAAAACAGGAAGGCAAAATGCCGCAAAAAAGGGAATAAGG
GCGACACGGAAATGTTGAATACTCATACTCTTCCTTTTTCAATATTATTGAAGCATTTATCAGGGTTATT
GTCTCATGAGCGGATACATATTTGAATGTATTTAGAAAAATAAACAAATAGGGGTTCCGCGCACATTTCC
CCGAAAAGTGCCACCTGCATAATGAAAGACCCCACCTGTAGGTTTGGCAAGCTAGCTTAAGTAACGCCAT
TTTGCAAGGCATGGAAAAATACATAACTGAGAATAGAAAAGTTCAGATCAAGGTCAGGAACAGATGGAAC
AGCTGAATATGGGCCAAACAGGATATCTGTGGTAAGCAGTTCCTGCCCCGGCTCAGGGCCAAGAACAGAT
GGAACAGCTGAATATGGGCCAAACAGGATATCTGTGGTAAGCAGTTCCTGCCCCGGCTCAGGGCCAAGAA
CAGATGGTCCCCAGATGCGGTCCAGCCCTCAGCAGTTTCTAGAGAACCATCAGATGTTTCCAGGGTGCCC
CAAGGACCTGAAATGACCCTGTGCCTTATTTGAACTAACCAATCAGTTCGCTTCTCGCTTCTGTTCGCGC
GCTTCTGCTCCCCGAGCTCAATAAAAGAGCCCACAACCCCTCACTCGGCGCGCCAGTCCTCCGATTGACT
GAGTCGCCCGGGTACCCGTGTATCCAATAAACCCTCTTGCAGTTGCATCCGACTTGTGGTCTCGCTGTTC
CTTGGGAGGGTCTCCTCTGAGTGATTGACTACCCGTCAGCGGGGGTCTTTCATTTGGGGGCTCGTCCGGG
ATCGGGAGACCCCTGCCCAGGGACCACCGACCCACCACCGGGAGGTAAGCTGGCCAGCAACTTATCTGTG
TCTGTCCGATTGTCTAGTGTCTATGACTGATTTTATGCGCCTGCGTCGGTACTAGTTAGCTAACTAGCTC
TGTATCTGGCGGACCCGTGGTGGAACTGACGAGTTCGGAACACCCGGCCGCAACCCTGGGAGACGTCCCA
GGGACTTCGGGGGCCGTTTTTGTGGCCCGACCTGAGTCCAAAAATCCCGATCGTTTTGGACTCTTTGGTG
CACCCCCCTAATAGGAGGGATATGTGGTTCTGGTAGGAGACGAGAACCTAAAACAGTTCCCGCCTCCGTC
TGAATTTTTGCTTTCGGTTTGGGACCGAAGCCGCGCCGCGCGTCTTGTCTGCTGCAGCATCGTTCTGTGT
TGTCTCTGTCTGACTGTGTTTCTGTATTTGTCTGAAAATTAGGGCCAGACTGTTACCACTCCCTTAAGTT
TGACCTTAGGTCACTGGAAAGATGTCGAGCGGATCGCTCACAACCAGTCGGTAGATGTCAAGAAGAGACG
TTGGGTTACCTTCTGCTCTGCAGAATGGCCAACCTTTAACGTCGGATGGCCGCGAGACGGCACCTTTAAC
CGAGACCTCATCACCCAGGTTAAGATCAAGGTCTTTTCACCTGGCCCGCATGGACACCCAGACCAGGTCC
CCTACATCGTGACCTGGGAAGCCTTGGCTTTTGACCCCCCTCCCTGGGTCAAGCCCTTTGTACACCCTAA
GCCTCCGCCTCCTCTTCCTCCATCCGCCCCGTCTCTCCCCCTTGAACCTCCTCGTTCGACCCCGCCTCGA
TCCTCCCTTTATCCAGCCCTCACTCCTTCTCTAGGCGCCCCCATATGGCCATATGAGATCTTATATGGGG
CACCCCCGCCCCTTGTAAACTTCCCTGACCCTGACATGACAAGAGTTACTAACAGCCCCTCTCTCCAAGC
TCACTTACAGGCTCTCTACTTAGTCCAGCACGAAGTCTGGAGACCTCTGGCGGCAGCCTACCAAGAACAA
CTGGACCGACCGGTGGTACCTCACCCTTACCGAG
