>Addgene plasmid #233190 | pMXs-mNgn2-x3FLAG | depositor partial sequence | sequence record 458764 | mNgn2x3FLAG
ATGTTCGTCAAATCTGAGACTCTGGAGTTGAAGGAGGAAGAGGAGGTACTGATGCTGCTGGGCTCGGCTT
CCCCGGCCTCGGCGACCCTGACCCCGATGTCCTCCAGCGCGGACGAGGAGGAGGACGAGGAGCTGCGCCG
GCCGGGCTCCGCGCGTGGGCAGCGTGGAGCGGAAGCCGGGCAGGGGGTGCAGGGCAGTCCGGCGTCGGGT
GCCGGGGGTTGCCGGCCAGGGCGGCTGCTGGGCCTGATGCACGAGTGCAAGCGTCGCCCGTCGCGCTCAC
GGGCCGTCTCCCGAGGTGCCAAGACGGCGGAGACGGTGCAGCGCATCAAGAAGACCCGCAGGCTCAAGGC
CAACAACCGCGAGCGCAACCGCATGCACAACCTAAACGCCGCGCTGGACGCGCTGCGCGAGGTGCTGCCC
ACCTTCCCCGAGGATGCCAAGCTCACGAAGATCGAGACGCTGCGCTTCGCCCACAATTACATCTGGGCGC
TCACCGAGACTCTGCGCCTGGCGGACCACTGCGCCGGCGCCGGTGGCCTCCAGGGGGCGCTCTTCACGGA
GGCGGTGCTCCTGAGCCCGGGAGCTGCGCTCGGCGCCAGCGGGGACAGCCCTTCTCCACCTTCCTCCTGG
AGCTGCACCAACAGCCCGGCGTCATCCTCCAACTCCACGTCCCCATACAGCTGCACTTTATCGCCCGCTA
GCCCCGGGTCAGACGTGGACTACTGGCAGCCCCCACCTCCGGAGAAGCATCGTTATGCGCCTCACCTGCC
CCTCGCCAGGGACTGTATCGGAAGCGGTGATTATAAGGATCACGATGGCGACTACAAGGACCACGATATT
GACTACAAAGACGATGACGATAAA
